Addgene plasmid #233260: pcDNA3-EGFP/VSVG-rbPodxl
Purpose: Expression of EGFP-tagged PODXL WT
Depositing lab: David Bryant & Keith Mostov. Depositing organization: University of California, San Francisco (UCSF). Publication: A molecular switch for the orientation of epithelial cell polarization. Bryant DM, Roignot J, Datta A, Overeem AW, Kim M, Yu W, Peng X, Eastburn DJ, Ewald AJ, Werb Z, Mostov KE. Dev Cell. 2014 Oct 27;31(2):171-87. doi: 10.1016/j.devcel.2014.08.027. Epub 2014 Oct 9. PubMed 25307480.
Backbone
  Vector backbone: pcDNA3-EGFP
  Vector type: Lentiviral
Growth in bacteria
  Bacterial resistance: Ampicillin, 100 μg/mL
  Growth temperature: 37°C
  Growth strain: NEB Stable
  Copy number: High Copy
Gene/Insert
  Gene/Insert name: PODXL
  Species: O. cuniculus (rabbit)
  Entrez Gene: PODXL (a.k.a. PC, PCLP-1, PCLP1)
  Cloning method: Restriction Enzyme; 5′ cloning site Unknown (unknown if destroyed)
Terms and licenses: Academic/Nonprofit Terms; Industry Terms: Not Available to Industry
How to cite: pcDNA3-EGFP/VSVG-rbPodxl was a gift from David Bryant & Keith Mostov (Addgene plasmid # 233260 ; http://n2t.net/addgene:233260 ; RRID:Addgene_233260)
