[The description below was written by a language model from this plasmid's Addgene catalogue record and pLannotate feature annotations shown in this document.]
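Description:
pcDNA3-EGFP/VSVG-rbPodxl is a pcDNA3-based mammalian expression plasmid for producing EGFP-tagged wild-type rabbit (O. cuniculus) podocalyxin (PODXL). The catalogue lists the vector type as lentiviral. However, the annotated 7,786 nt sequence shows no functional lentiviral architecture: the only viral hit is a very short fragment annotated as a truncated HIV-1 5' LTR next to the CMV promoter, with no packaging signal, RRE or 3' LTR. The feature table therefore supports a conventional transfection plasmid rather than a transfer vector. In bacteria it is maintained at high copy through a ColE1/pUC-type origin and selected with ampicillin (β-lactamase). An f1 origin is also present.

The expression cassette is driven by the CMV immediate-early enhancer and promoter and terminated by the bovine growth hormone polyadenylation signal, with flanking T7 and SP6 phage promoters. The reading frame begins with a short fragment of human CD8A, which by its position and size presumably serves as a signal peptide. EGFP follows, and then the PODXL coding region, annotated as a fragment. This arrangement is consistent with replacing the native signal sequence so that the fluorescent tag sits at the extracellular N-terminus of the mature transmembrane protein. The name implies a VSV-G epitope tag as well, but none is annotated in the feature table. A separate SV40 early promoter drives a neomycin phosphotransferase gene with an SV40 poly(A) signal, which would allow G418 selection of stable mammalian cell lines. The associated publication concerns the orientation of epithelial cell polarization, so the construct is suited to visualising the localisation and trafficking of this apical membrane protein.
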