Features (pLannotate 1.2.2; 23 found; start..end, strand, type, name):
    296..724     -  rep_origin     f1 ori (sequence partly withheld): f1 bacteriophage origin of replication; arrow indicates direction of (+) strand synthesis
    745..766     -  promoter       SV40 promoter (fragment): SV40 enhancer and early promoter
    770..994     -  polyA_signal   bGH poly(A) signal: bovine growth hormone polyadenylation signal
   1020..1038    +  promoter       SP6 promoter: promoter for bacteriophage SP6 RNA polymerase
   1076..2605    -  CDS            PODXL (fragment): PODXL_RABIT - Also known as PCLP1. Experimental evidence at protein level: Swiss-Prot protein existence level 1. Involved in the regulation of both adhesion and cell morphology and cancer progression. Functions as an anti-adhesive molecule that maintains an open filtration pathway between neighboring foot processes in the podocyte by charge repulsion. Acts as a pro- adhesive molecule, enhancing the adherence of cells to immobilized ligands, increasing the rate of migration and cell-cell contacts in an integrin-dependent manner. Induces the formation of apical actin- dependent microvilli. Invol
   2660..3376    -  CDS            EGFP: EGFP is a basic (constitutively fluorescent) green fluorescent protein published in 1996, derived from Aequorea victoria. It is reported to be a rapidly-maturing weak dimer with moderate acid sensitivity.
   3410..3472    -  CDS            CD8A (fragment): CD8A_HUMAN - Also known as MAL. Experimental evidence at protein level: Swiss-Prot protein existence level 1. Integral membrane glycoprotein that plays an essential role in the immune response and serves multiple functions in responses against both external and internal offenses. In T-cells, functions primarily as a coreceptor for MHC class I molecule:peptide complex. The antigens presented by class I peptides are derived from cytosolic proteins while class II derived from extracellular proteins. Interacts simultaneously with the T-cell receptor (TCR) and the MHC class I proteins presented by
   3492..3510    -  promoter       T7 promoter: promoter for bacteriophage T7 RNA polymerase
   3526..3559    -  LTR            5' LTR (truncated) (fragment): truncated 5' long terminal repeat (LTR) from HIV-1
   3555..3758    -  promoter       CMV promoter: human cytomegalovirus (CMV) immediate early promoter
   3759..4138    -  enhancer       CMV enhancer: human cytomegalovirus immediate early enhancer
   4293..4345    +  misc_feature   bom (fragment): basis of mobility region from pBR322
   4408..4512    +  promoter       AmpR promoter: bla
   4513..5373    +  CDS            AmpR: β-lactamase; bla; confers resistance to ampicillin, carbenicillin, and related antibiotics
   5544..6132    +  rep_origin     ori: high-copy-number ColE1/pMB1/pBR322/pUC origin of replication
   6315..6407    +  CDS            lacI (fragment): lac repressor; lacI; The lac repressor binds to the lac operator to inhibit transcription in E. coli. This inhibition can be relieved by adding lactose or isopropyl-β-D-thiogalactopyranoside (IPTG).
   6420..6441    +  protein_bind   CAP binding site: CAP binding activates transcription in the presence of cAMP. E. coli catabolite activator protein
   6456..6486    +  promoter       lac promoter: promoter for the E. coli lac operon
   6494..6510    +  protein_bind   lac operator: The lac repressor binds to the lac operator to inhibit transcription in E. coli. This inhibition can be relieved by adding lactose or isopropyl-β-D-thiogalactopyranoside (IPTG). lac repressor encoded by lacI
   6583..6704    -  polyA_signal   SV40 poly(A) signal: SV40 polyadenylation signal
   6699..6857    -  CDS            ble (fragment): BLE_KLEPN - Experimental evidence at protein level: Swiss-Prot protein existence level 1. Binding protein with a strong affinity to the bleomycin family of antibiotics. Binds to CL990; an antimitotic-antibiotic compound. From Klebsiella pneumoniae.
   6881..7672    -  CDS            neo: KKA2_KLEPN - Also known as kan, nptII. Experimental evidence at protein level: Swiss-Prot protein existence level 1. Resistance to kanamycin, neomycin, paromomycin, ribostamycin, butirosin and gentamicin B. From Klebsiella pneumoniae.
   7739..282     -  promoter       SV40 promoter (across the origin): SV40 enhancer and early promoter
>Addgene plasmid #233260 | pcDNA3-EGFP/VSVG-rbPodxl | addgene full sequence | sequence record 465551 | Addgene NGS Result
TAGCTCAGAGGCAGAGGCGGCCTCGGCCTCTGCATAAATAAAAAAAATTAGTCAGCCATGGGGCGGAGAA
TGGGCGGAACTGGGCGGAGTTAGGGGCGGGATGGGCGGAGTTAGGGGCGGGACTATGGTTGCTGACTAAT
TGAGATGCATGCTTTGCATACTTCTGCCTGCTGGGGAGCCTGGGGACTTTCCACACCTGGTTGCTGACTA
ATTGAGATGCATGCTTTGCATACTTCTGCCTGCTGGGGAGCCTGGGGACTTTCCACACCCTAACTGACAC
ACATTCCACAGAATTAATTCGCGTTAAATTTTTGTTAAATCAGCTCATTTTTTAACCAATAGGCCGAAAT
CGGCAAAATCCCTTATAAATCAAAAGAATAGACCGAGATAGGGT
[37 nt withheld, positions 395-431]
AAAGAACGTGGACTCCAACGTCAAAGG
[49 nt withheld, positions 459-507]
T
[91 nt withheld, positions 509-599]
G
[124 nt withheld, positions 601-724]
GGGGATACCCCCTAGAGCCCCAGCTGGTTCTTTCCGCCTCAGAAGCCATAGAGCCCACCGCATCCCCAGC
ATGCCTGCTATTGTCTTCCCAATCCTCCCCCTTGCTGTCCTGCCCCACCCCACCCCCCAGAATAGAATGA
CACCTACTCAGACAATGCGATGCAATTTCCTCATTTTATTAGGAAAGGACAGTGGGAGTGGCACCTTCCA
GGGTCAAGGAAGGCACGGGGGAGGGGCAAACAACAGATGGCTGGCAACTAGAAGGCACAGTCGAGGCTGA
TCAGCGAGCTCTAGCATTTAGGTGACACTATAGAATAGGGCCCTCTAGATGCATGCTCGAGCGGCCGCTT
AGAGGTGCGTGTCCTCCTCCTCGTCCAGGTCGTCCTTGGTCAGGTTGTCCAGCGGGACAATCCAGCTGTC
CCCCAGCTCCCCGTTAAGGTTGACCACCTTCTTCTCCTGCATCTCGGCCGACGTCTCCATCACTTCTAGG
GTCGGGTTGTCATGGTAACCGTTCTCCACGGTCTGCAGCTCCTCCGTGAGTCGTTGCTGGTCCTTCCTAT
GGGAGAGGCGCTGGTGGCAGCAGCCGTAGAGGGCCGCGACAAGCAGCAGGAAGGAGGCCATGCAGACGAT
GGTGATGATGAGCGGCAGGCTGAAGCGGTCCTCGGTCTCCTCCGGGGGCCCCTGGTCCCCCAGCTGCATG
TCGCTGACGCCCTCCTCTCTCAGGTCATCCCATCTGTCCTTCAGCAGCTCGAACACGGCCGTGGGCAGCA
GATTCGTCTTGATGGTGATTTCTTTGACCACCACCGCGTGGCTCCCCAGCATGGGCGCCAGCAGCACGTG
GCACTGGTCCTGGGCGGGGTTGAAGGTGGGCTTGGCCGCTCGGCACAGCAGGGTGACCAGTTTGTCTTCC
GGAAGGCTGTCTGTGCAGGGGCTGCTTCTGGTGAGGTTCAGGATGAGCAGCTGCTCGGTTGGTCTCTCCG
GAGGCCCGCAGCTTACCCTCTGGTCTCTCACTGCCGAGGTGGGGGAAAGCGTGCTGGGGCCGTGCAGGGC
AGTTGAAGCCAACTCAGTGCTGGAGCTTGTGGGGCCCCTGCCGGTTGTGTCCTCTGTTCCTGCCGCCGAG
GGGCCCGAGGGCTGCAGTGCGGGGGAGGGGGAGGGAGAGGAGGGAAAGGGGGAGGAGGAGGGGGAGGCTG
GGCTGGGTGGCATCGGGCTGGGCATCCCTTGAGTCTCTGCTGAGCTGGCCACGGGCGTCAGTGTCGCAGG
CTTCCCCTGGGGTGTGGAGAGGGTGCCAGAGCCGGTGCCAGAGCCAGTGACAGGGCCCAGGCTGCCAGCA
GCCGTGGGGAAACTGAGCTGGGGCCCCTCGGAGGGCTTCGGGGTGGCATGGCCCAGCAGGTCAGGGCTGG
TCGAGTTGGTCACAGGAGGAGCAGTGGGTCCCGGGGTGCCGACATCTGTGGTCTGACGGGGGGCCTGGCT
CGTGGCCTCTGTGGCCAGAGGCTTTGTGGTGATGCTGTGGTTGCTCGGAGCTTTGGATGCAGCTGGGTCC
TGAGCTGCGACCTGGCTGCCACTGGTGACAGGCCGAGCAGAGCCGGTGACGTGTGCCGTGGGGACGCCAC
CTGCATCCTTAGCTTCAGCCTTAGTAGTAACACTCAGGCTCTGCTGTGTTGTGGTCGAGCCCTGGGCCGG
GGCTGAGTTCTCCACGGAGCTTCCAGGGGATGCAGAGGGGCTCTGGGTGGCTGGGGCTTTCGTCGTCATG
GGTGTAGTGTTCTGCTCGGCCGGGACCGAAGCCGCCACGGAGCTTTTGGGGGCTGGGGCTGAGGCTGGGG
CAGGCCTGGTAGATGTTGAAGTGGCCATGGGGGTTGGGCCGGGCTGGGGACTCTTTTCCTGGAATTCCGT
CGCATTGGAGAAGGGCACGTAGAAGTTAGGGCCTTCTGTGCCATTCTTGTACAGCTCGTCCATGCCGAGA
GTGATCCCGGCGGCGGTCACGAACTCCAGCAGGACCATGTGATCGCGCTTCTCGTTGGGGTCTTTGCTCA
GGGCGGACTGGGTGCTCAGGTAGTGGTTGTCGGGCAGCAGCACGGGGCCGTCGCCGATGGGGGTGTTCTG
CTGGTAGTGGTCGGCGAGCTGCACGCTGCCGTCCTCGATGTTGTGGCGGATCTTGAAGTTCACCTTGATG
CCGTTCTTCTGCTTGTCGGTCATGATATAGACGTTGTGGCTGTTGTAGTTGTACTCCAGCTTGTGCCCCA
GGATGTTGCCGTCCTCCTTGAAGTCGATGCCCTTCAGCTCGATGCGGTTCACCAGGGTGTCGCCCTCGAA
CTTCACCTCGGCGCGGGTCTTGTAGTTGCCGTCGTCCTTGAAGAAGATGGTGCGCTCCTGGACGTAGCCT
TCGGGCATGGCGGACTTGAAGAAGTCGTGCTGCTTCATGTGGTCGGGGTAGCGGCTGAAGCACTGCACGC
CGTAGGTCAGGGTGGTCACGAGGGTGGGCCAGGGCACGGGCAGCTTGCCGGTGGTGCAGATGAACTTCAG
GGTCAGCTTGCCGTAGGTGGCATCGCCCTCGCCCTCGCCGGACACGCTGAACTTGTGGCCGTTTACGTCG
CCGTCCAGCTCGACCAGGATGGGCACCACCCCGGTGAACAGCTCCTCGCCCTTGCTCACCATCTTACCCA
ATCGATTCATTTCGATATCAGTATACGGCCTGGCGGCATGCAGCAGCAAGGCTAGCGGCAGGAGCAAGGC
GGTCACTGGTAAGGCCATGGTACCAAGCTTGGGTCTCCCTATAGTGAGTCGTATTAATTTCGATAAGCCA
GTAAGCAGTGGGTTCTCTAGTTAGCCAGAGAGCTCTGCTTATATAGACCTCCCACCGTACACGCCTACCG
CCCATTTGCGTCAATGGGGCGGAGTTGTTACGACATTTTGGAAAGTCCCGTTGATTTTGGTGCCAAAACA
AACTCCCATTGACGTCAATGGGGTGGAGACTTGGAAATCCCCGTGAGTCAAACCGCTATCCACGCCCATT
GATGTACTGCCAAAACCGCATCACCATGGTAATAGCGATGACTAATACGTAGATGTACTGCCAAGTAGGA
AAGTCCCATAAGGTCATGTACTGGGCATAATGCCAGGCGGGCCATTTACCGTCATTGACGTCAATAGGGG
GCGTACTTGGCATATGATACACTTGATGTACTGCCAAGTGGGCAGTTTACCGTAAATACTCCACCCATTG
ACGTCAATGGAAAGTCCCTATTGGCGTTACTATGGGAACATACGTCATTATTGACGTCAATGGGCGGGGG
TCGTTGGGCGGTCAGCCAGGCGGGCCATTTACCGTAAGTTATGTAACGCGGAACTCCATATATGGGCTAT
GAACTAATGACCCCGTAATTGATTACTATTAATAACTAGTCAATAATCAATGTCAACGCGTATATCTGGC
CCGTACATCGCGAAGCAGCGCAAAACGCCTAACCCTAAGCAGATTCTTCATGCAATTGTCGGTCAAGCCT
TGCCTTGTTGTAGCTTAAATTTTGCTCGCGCACTACTCAGCGACCTCCAACACACAAGCAGGGAGCAGAT
ACTGGCTTAACTATGCGGCATCAGAGCAGATTGTACTGAGAGTGCACCATAGGGGATCGGGAGATCGATC
TCCCGATCCGTCGACGTCAGGTGGCACTTTTCGGGGAAATGTGCGCGGAACCCCTATTTGTTTATTTTTC
TAAATACATTCAAATATGTATCCGCTCATGAGACAATAACCCTGATAAATGCTTCAATAATATTGAAAAA
GGAAGAGTATGAGTATTCAACATTTCCGTGTCGCCCTTATTCCCTTTTTTGCGGCATTTTGCCTTCCTGT
TTTTGCTCACCCAGAAACGCTGGTGAAAGTAAAAGATGCTGAAGATCAGTTGGGTGCACGAGTGGGTTAC
ATCGAACTGGATCTCAACAGCGGTAAGATCCTTGAGAGTTTTCGCCCCGAAGAACGTTTTCCAATGATGA
GCACTTTTAAAGTTCTGCTATGTGGCGCGGTATTATCCCGTATTGACGCCGGGCAAGAGCAACTCGGTCG
CCGCATACACTATTCTCAGAATGACTTGGTTGAGTACTCACCAGTCACAGAAAAGCATCTTACGGATGGC
ATGACAGTAAGAGAATTATGCAGTGCTGCCATAACCATGAGTGATAACACTGCGGCCAACTTACTTCTGA
CAACGATCGGAGGACCGAAGGAGCTAACCGCTTTTTTGCACAACATGGGGGATCATGTAACTCGCCTTGA
TCGTTGGGAACCGGAGCTGAATGAAGCCATACCAAACGACGAGCGTGACACCACGATGCCTGTAGCAATG
GCAACAACGTTGCGCAAACTATTAACTGGCGAACTACTTACTCTAGCTTCCCGGCAACAATTAATAGACT
GGATGGAGGCGGATAAAGTTGCAGGACCACTTCTGCGCTCGGCCCTTCCGGCTGGCTGGTTTATTGCTGA
TAAATCTGGAGCCGGTGAGCGTGGGTCTCGCGGTATCATTGCAGCACTGGGGCCAGATGGTAAGCCCTCC
CGTATCGTAGTTATCTACACGACGGGGAGTCAGGCAACTATGGATGAACGAAATAGACAGATCGCTGAGA
TAGGTGCCTCACTGATTAAGCATTGGTAACTGTCAGACCAAGTTTACTCATATATACTTTAGATTGATTT
AAAACTTCATTTTTAATTTAAAAGGATCTAGGTGAAGATCCTTTTTGATAATCTCATGACCAAAATCCCT
TAACGTGAGTTTTCGTTCCACTGAGCGTCAGACCCCGTAGAAAAGATCAAAGGATCTTCTTGAGATCCTT
TTTTTCTGCGCGTAATCTGCTGCTTGCAAACAAAAAAACCACCGCTACCAGCGGTGGTTTGTTTGCCGGA
TCAAGAGCTACCAACTCTTTTTCCGAAGGTAACTGGCTTCAGCAGAGCGCAGATACCAAATACTGTTCTT
CTAGTGTAGCCGTAGTTAGGCCACCACTTCAAGAACTCTGTAGCACCGCCTACATACCTCGCTCTGCTAA
TCCTGTTACCAGTGGCTGCTGCCAGTGGCGATAAGTCGTGTCTTACCGGGTTGGACTCAAGACGATAGTT
ACCGGATAAGGCGCAGCGGTCGGGCTGAACGGGGGGTTCGTGCACACAGCCCAGCTTGGAGCGAACGACC
TACACCGAACTGAGATACCTACAGCGTGAGCTATGAGAAAGCGCCACGCTTCCCGAAGGGAGAAAGGCGG
ACAGGTATCCGGTAAGCGGCAGGGTCGGAACAGGAGAGCGCACGAGGGAGCTTCCAGGGGGAAACGCCTG
GTATCTTTATAGTCCTGTCGGGTTTCGCCACCTCTGACTTGAGCGTCGATTTTTGTGATGCTCGTCAGGG
GGGCGGAGCCTATGGAAAAACGCCAGCAACGCGGCCTTTTTACGGTTCCTGGCCTTTTGCTGGCCTTTTG
CTCACATGTTCTTTCCTGCGTTATCCCCTGATTCTGTGGATAACCGTATTACCGCCTTTGAGTGAGCTGA
TACCGCTCGCCGCAGCCGAACGACCGAGCGCAGCGAGTCAGTGAGCGAGGAAGCGGAAGAGCGCCCAATA
CGCAAACCGCCTCTCCCCGCGCGTTGGCCGATTCATTAATGCAGCTGGCACGACAGGTTTCCCGACTGGA
AAGCGGGCAGTGAGCGCAACGCAATTAATGTGAGTTAGCTCACTCATTAGGCACCCCAGGCTTTACACTT
TATGCTTCCGGCTCGTATGTTGTGTGGAATTGTGAGCGGATAACAATTTCACACAGGAAACAGCTATGAC
CATGATTACGCCAAGCTCTAGCTAGAGGTCGACGGTATACAGACATGATAAGATACATTGATGAGTTTGG
ACAAACCACAACTAGAATGCAGTGAAAAAAATGCTTTATTTGTGAAATTTGTGATGCTATTGCTTTATTT
GTAACCATTATAAGCTGCAATAAACAAGTTGGGGTGGGCGAAGAACTCCAGCATGAGATCCCCGCGCTGG
AGGATCATCCAGCCGGCGTCCCGGAAAACGATTCCGAAGCCCAACCTTTCATAGAAGGCGGCGGTGGAAT
CGAAATCTCGTGATGGCAGGTTGGGCGTCGCTTGGTCGGTCATTTCGAACCCCAGAGTCCCGCTCAGAAG
AACTCGTCAAGAAGGCGATAGAAGGCGATGCGCTGCGAATCGGGAGCGGCGATACCGTAAAGCACGAGGA
AGCGGTCAGCCCATTCGCCGCCAAGCTCTTCAGCAATATCACGGGTAGCCAACGCTATGTCCTGATAGCG
GTCCGCCACACCCAGCCGGCCACAGTCGATGAATCCAGAAAAGCGGCCATTTTCCACCATGATATTCGGC
AAGCAGGCATCGCCATGGGTCACGACGAGATCCTCGCCGTCGGGCATGCGCGCCTTGAGCCTGGCGAACA
GTTCGGCTGGCGCGAGCCCCTGATGCTCTTCGTCCAGATCATCCTGATCGACAAGACCGGCTTCCATCCG
AGTACGTGCTCGCTCGATGCGATGTTTCGCTTGGTGGTCGAATGGGCAGGTAGCCGGATCAAGCGTATGC
AGCCGCCGCATTGCATCAGCCATGATGGATACTTTCTCGGCAGGAGCAAGGTGAGATGACAGGAGATCCT
GCCCCGGCACTTCGCCCAATAGCAGCCAGTCCCTTCCCGCTTCAGTGACAACGTCGAGCACAGCTGCGCA
AGGAACGCCCGTCGTGGCCAGCCACGATAGCCGCGCTGCCTCGTCCTGCAGTTCATTCAGGGCACCGGAC
AGGTCGGTCTTGACAAAAAGAACCGGGCGCCCCTGCGCTGACAGCCGGAACACGGCGGCATCAGAGCAGC
CGATTGTCTGTTGTGCCCAGTCATAGCCGAATAGCCTCTCCACCCAAGCGGCCGGAGAACCTGCGTGCAA
TCCATCTTGTTCAATCATGCGAAACGATCCTCATCCTGTCTCTTGATCAGATCCGAAAATGGATATACAA
GCTCCCGGGAGCTTTTTGCAAAAGCCTAGGCCTCCAAAAAAGCCTCCTCACTACTTCTGGAA
